Addgene plasmid #34188: KHBD00026
Depositing lab: Bart Deplancke. Depositing organization: Swiss Federal Institute of Technology (EPFL). Publication: Automated protein-DNA interaction screening of Drosophila regulatory elements. Korneel Hens, Jean-Daniel Feuz, Alina Isakova, Antonina Lagovitina, Andreas Massouras, Julien Bryois, Patrick Callaerts, Susan E. Celniker, Bart Deplancke. Nat Methods. 2011 Oct 30;8(12):1065-70. 10.1038/nmeth.1763 PubMed 22037703.
Backbone
  Vector backbone: pDONR221
  Backbone manufacturer: Invitrogen
  Backbone size w/o insert (bp): 2536
  Vector type: Gateway Donor Vector
Growth in bacteria
  Bacterial resistance: Kanamycin, 50 μg/mL
  Growth temperature: 37°C
  Growth strain: DH5alpha
  Copy number: High Copy
Gene/Insert
  Gene/Insert name: CG8333 (alt names: FBgn0002735; HLHm&ggr;; E(spl) region transcript m&ggr;)
  Species: D. melanogaster (fly)
  Insert size (bp): 615
  Entrez Gene: E(spl)mgamma-HLH (a.k.a. Dmel_CG8333, CG8333, Dm-mB, Dmel\CG8333, E(Spl) HLH-m gamma, E(spl) m gamma, E(spl) mg, E(spl) mgamma, E(spl)-mgamma, E(spl)Mgamma, E(spl)gamma, E(spl)m-gamma, E(spl)mB, E(spl)mgamma, EE(spl)mgamma-HLH, Enhancer of split mgamma, HLH-mgamma, HLHMgamma, HLHmB, HLHmgamma, HlHmg, Mgamma, anon-EST:Liang-1.49, bHLHb34, clone 1.49, e(spl)mgamma, gamma, mB, mg, mgamma)
  Cloning method: Gateway Cloning
  Sequencing primers: 5′ M13F; 3′ M13R
Terms and licenses: Academic/Nonprofit Terms; Industry Terms: Not Available to Industry
Depositor comments: Please note that the ORFs in this collection were cloned open-ended (without a stop codon).
How to cite: KHBD00026 was a gift from Bart Deplancke (Addgene plasmid # 34188 ; http://n2t.net/addgene:34188 ; RRID:Addgene_34188)
