[The description below was written by a language model from this plasmid's Addgene catalogue record.]
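Description:
KHBD00026 is a Gateway entry-type clone built in the pDONR221 donor vector backbone (Invitrogen), carrying the open reading frame of the Drosophila melanogaster gene CG8333, also known as E(spl)mgamma-HLH or HLHmγ. This gene lies in the Enhancer of split region and encodes a basic helix-loop-helix transcription factor. The insert is recorded as 615 bp in a backbone of about 2.5 kb, and it was introduced by Gateway recombination cloning, so the ORF should be flanked by attL-type recombination sites that allow transfer into attR-containing destination vectors by an LR reaction. The plasmid is maintained in E. coli as a high-copy plasmid under kanamycin selection. M13 forward and reverse primer sites flank the insert for sequence verification. No feature table accompanies the record, so exact positions of the recombination sites, origin and marker are not documented here.

As a donor-derived cloning intermediate, the plasmid is not described as having a promoter to drive expression of the insert, nor any tags or reporters; expression elements are meant to be supplied by whichever destination vector receives the ORF. The depositor notes that ORFs in this collection were cloned open-ended, without a stop codon, which permits in-frame C-terminal fusions after transfer as well as N-terminal ones. The clone belongs to a collection of fly transcription factor ORFs assembled for automated screening of protein-DNA interactions at Drosophila regulatory elements, and it serves as a shuttle resource for moving this factor into expression or interaction-assay vectors.
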