>Addgene plasmid #34188 | KHBD00026 | depositor partial sequence | sequence record 40755 | KHBD00026 sequence 615 bps
ATGTCGTCGCTACAAATGTCCGAGATGTCCAAGACCTATCAGTACCGCAAGGTGATGAAGCCCATGCTGG
AGAGGAAGCGTCGTGCCAGAATCAACAAGTGCCTGGACGAGCTAAAGGATCTTATGGTTGCCACCTTGGA
GTCCGAGGGCGAGCACGTCACCCGTTTGGAGAAAGCCGATATCCTGGAACTTACCGTCACCCATTTGCAA
AAGATGAAGCAGCAGCGTCAGCACAAGCGGGCTTCCGGCGATGAGAGCTTGACTCCGGCGGAGGGCTTCC
GTTCCGGCTACATCCATGCCGTCAATGAGGTCTCCCGTTCACTCTCCCAGCTGCCCGGCATGAATGTCAG
CCTAGGCACTCAGCTAATGACCCACCTGGGACAGCGCCTCAATCAGATCCAGCCAGCAGAAAAGGAAGTC
TTGCCGGTGACCGCTCCACTCTCCGTGCACATCGCCAATCGGGATGCCTACTCCGTGCCCATTTCGCCAA
TCTCCAGCTACGCCGGCAGTCCCAACTCCAATACCAGTTCGACCAGCCATTCCCTGTTGACCACCATCGA
TGTGACCAAGATGGAGGACGACAGCGAGGACGAGGAGAACGTCTGGCGTCCCTGG
