>Addgene plasmid #34188 | KHBD00026 | addgene partial sequence | sequence record 42379 | M13-F20 5'-TGTAAAACGACGGCCAGT-3'
CTGATAGTGACCTGTTTCGTTGCAACAAATTGATGAGCAATGCTTTTTTATAATGCCAACTTTGTACAAA
AAAGTTGGCACCATGTCGTCGCTACAAATGTCCGAGATGTCCAAGACCTATCAGTACCGCAAGGTGATGA
AGCCCATGCTGGAGAGGAAGCGTCGTGCCAGAATCAACAAGTGCCTGGACGAGCTAAAGGATCTTATGGT
TGCCACCTTGGAGTCCGAGGGCGAGCACGTCACCCGTTTGGAGAAAGCCGATATCCTGGAACTTACCGTC
ACCCATTTGCAAAAGATGAAGCAGCAGCGTCAGCACAAGCGGGCTTCCGGCGATGAGAGCTTGACTCCGG
CGGAGGGCTTCCGTTCCGGCTACATCCATGCCGTCAATGAGGTCTCCCGTTCACTCTCCCAGCTGCCCGG
CATGAATGTCAGCCTAGGCACTCAGCTAATGACCCACCTGGGACAGCGCCTCAATCAGATCCAGCCAGCA
GAAAAGGAAGTCTTGCCGGTGACCGCTCCACTCTCCGTGCACATCGCCAATCGGGATGCCTACTCCGTGC
CCATTTCGCCAATCTCCAGCTACGCCGGCAGTCCCAACTCCAATACCAGTTCGACCAGCCATTCCCTGTT
GACCACCATCGATGTGACCAAGATGGAGGACGACAGCGAGGACGAGGAGAACGTCTGGCGTCCCTGGTTG
CCAACTTTCTTGTACAAAGTTGGCATTATAAGAAAGCATTGCTTATCAATTTGTTGCAACGAACAGGTCA
CTATCAGTCAAAATAAAATCATTATTTGCCATCCAGCTGA
